>Addgene plasmid #219286 | SFFV-DDIT3-Brd 360 | addgene full sequence | sequence record 449039 | Addgene NGS Result
ATTTATGCAGAGGCCGAGGCCGCCTCGGCCTCTGAGCTATTCCAGAAGTAGTGAGGAGGCTTTTTTGGAG
GCCTAGGGACGTACCCAATTCGCCCTATAGTGAGTCGTATTACGCGCGCTCACTGGCCGTCGTTTTACAA
CGTCGTGACTGGGAAAACCCTGGCGTTACCCAACTTAATCGCCTTGCAGCACATCCCCCTTTCGCCAGCT
GGCGTAATAGCGAAGAGGCCCGCACCGATCGCCCTTCCCAACAGTTGCGCAGCCTGAATGGCGAATGGG
[124 nt withheld, positions 280-403]
C
[91 nt withheld, positions 405-495]
A
[49 nt withheld, positions 497-545]
CCTTTGACGTTGGAGTCCACGTTCTTT
[37 nt withheld, positions 573-609]
ACCCTATCTCGGTCTATTCTTTTGATTTATAAGGGATTTTGCCGATTTCGGCCTATTGGTTAAAAAATGA
GCTGATTTAACAAAAATTTAACGCGAATTTTAACAAAATATTAACGCTTACAATTTAGGTGGCACTTTTC
GGGGAAATGTGCGCGGAACCCCTATTTGTTTATTTTTCTAAATACATTCAAATATGTATCCGCTCATGAG
ACAATAACCCTGATAAATGCTTCAATAATATTGAAAAAGGAAGAGTATGAGTATTCAACATTTCCGTGTC
GCCCTTATTCCCTTTTTTGCGGCATTTTGCCTTCCTGTTTTTGCTCACCCAGAAACGCTGGTGAAAGTAA
AAGATGCTGAAGATCAGTTGGGTGCACGAGTGGGTTACATCGAACTGGATCTCAACAGCGGTAAGATCCT
TGAGAGTTTTCGCCCCGAAGAACGTTTTCCAATGATGAGCACTTTTAAAGTTCTGCTATGTGGCGCGGTA
TTATCCCGTATTGACGCCGGGCAAGAGCAACTCGGTCGCCGCATACACTATTCTCAGAATGACTTGGTTG
AGTACTCACCAGTCACAGAAAAGCATCTTACGGATGGCATGACAGTAAGAGAATTATGCAGTGCTGCCAT
AACCATGAGTGATAACACTGCGGCCAACTTACTTCTGACAACGATCGGAGGACCGAAGGAGCTAACCGCT
TTTTTGCACAACATGGGGGATCATGTAACTCGCCTTGATCGTTGGGAACCGGAGCTGAATGAAGCCATAC
CAAACGACGAGCGTGACACCACGATGCCTGTAGCAATGGCAACAACGTTGCGCAAACTATTAACTGGCGA
ACTACTTACTCTAGCTTCCCGGCAACAATTAATAGACTGGATGGAGGCGGATAAAGTTGCAGGACCACTT
CTGCGCTCGGCCCTTCCGGCTGGCTGGTTTATTGCTGATAAATCTGGAGCCGGTGAGCGTGGGTCTCGCG
GTATCATTGCAGCACTGGGGCCAGATGGTAAGCCCTCCCGTATCGTAGTTATCTACACGACGGGGAGTCA
GGCAACTATGGATGAACGAAATAGACAGATCGCTGAGATAGGTGCCTCACTGATTAAGCATTGGTAACTG
TCAGACCAAGTTTACTCATATATACTTTAGATTGATTTAAAACTTCATTTTTAATTTAAAAGGATCTAGG
TGAAGATCCTTTTTGATAATCTCATGACCAAAATCCCTTAACGTGAGTTTTCGTTCCACTGAGCGTCAGA
CCCCGTAGAAAAGATCAAAGGATCTTCTTGAGATCCTTTTTTTCTGCGCGTAATCTGCTGCTTGCAAACA
AAAAAACCACCGCTACCAGCGGTGGTTTGTTTGCCGGATCAAGAGCTACCAACTCTTTTTCCGAAGGTAA
CTGGCTTCAGCAGAGCGCAGATACCAAATACTGTTCTTCTAGTGTAGCCGTAGTTAGGCCACCACTTCAA
GAACTCTGTAGCACCGCCTACATACCTCGCTCTGCTAATCCTGTTACCAGTGGCTGCTGCCAGTGGCGAT
AAGTCGTGTCTTACCGGGTTGGACTCAAGACGATAGTTACCGGATAAGGCGCAGCGGTCGGGCTGAACGG
GGGGTTCGTGCACACAGCCCAGCTTGGAGCGAACGACCTACACCGAACTGAGATACCTACAGCGTGAGCT
ATGAGAAAGCGCCACGCTTCCCGAAGGGAGAAAGGCGGACAGGTATCCGGTAAGCGGCAGGGTCGGAACA
GGAGAGCGCACGAGGGAGCTTCCAGGGGGAAACGCCTGGTATCTTTATAGTCCTGTCGGGTTTCGCCACC
TCTGACTTGAGCGTCGATTTTTGTGATGCTCGTCAGGGGGGCGGAGCCTATGGAAAAACGCCAGCAACGC
GGCCTTTTTACGGTTCCTGGCCTTTTGCTGGCCTTTTGCTCACATGTTCTTTCCTGCGTTATCCCCTGAT
TCTGTGGATAACCGTATTACCGCCTTTGAGTGAGCTGATACCGCTCGCCGCAGCCGAACGACCGAGCGCA
GCGAGTCAGTGAGCGAGGAAGCGGAAGAGCGCCCAATACGCAAACCGCCTCTCCCCGCGCGTTGGCCGAT
TCATTAATGCAGCTGGCACGACAGGTTTCCCGACTGGAAAGCGGGCAGTGAGCGCAACGCAATTAATGTG
AGTTAGCTCACTCATTAGGCACCCCAGGCTTTACACTTTATGCTTCCGGCTCGTATGTTGTGTGGAATTG
TGAGCGGATAACAATTTCACACAGGAAACAGCTATGACCATGATTACGCCAAGCGCGCAATTAACCCTCA
CTAAAGGGAACAAAAGCTGGAGCTGCAAGCTTAATGTAGTCTTATGCAATACTCTTGTAGTCTTGCAACA
TGGTAACGATGAGTTAGCAACATGCCTTACAAGGAGAGAAAAAGCACCGTGCATGCCGATTGGTGGAAGT
AAGGTGGTACGATCGTGCCTTATTAGGAAGGCAACAGACGGGTCTGACATGGATTGGACGAACCACTGAA
TTGCCGCATTGCAGAGATATTGTATTTAAGTGCCTAGCTCGATACATAAACGGGTCTCTCTGGTTAGACC
AGATCTGAGCCTGGGAGCTCTCTGGCTAACTAGGGAACCCACTGCTTAAGCCTCAATAAAGCTTGCCTTG
AGTGCTTCAAGTAGTGTGTGCCCGTCTGTTGTGTGACTCTGGTAACTAGAGATCCCTCAGACCCTTTTAG
TCAGTGTGGAAAATCTCTAGCAGTGGCGCCCGAACAGGGACTTGAAAGCGAAAGGGAAACCAGAGGAGCT
CTCTCGACGCAGGACTCGGCTTGCTGAAGCGCGCACGGCAAGAGGCGAGGGGCGGCGACTGGTGAGTACG
CCAAAAATTTTGACTAGCGGAGGCTAGAAGGAGAGAGATGGGTGCGAGAGCGTCAGTATTAAGCGGGGGA
GAATTAGATCGCGATGGGAAAAAATTCGGTTAAGGCCAGGGGGAAAGAAAAAATATAAATTAAAACATAT
AGTATGGGCAAGCAGGGAGCTAGAACGATTCGCAGTTAATCCTGGCCTGTTAGAAACATCAGAAGGCTGT
AGACAAATACTGGGACAGCTACAACCATCCCTTCAGACAGGATCAGAAGAACTTAGATCATTATATAATA
CAGTAGCAACCCTCTATTGTGTGCATCAAAGGATAGAGATAAAAGACACCAAGGAAGCTTTAGACAAGAT
AGAGGAAGAGCAAAACAAAAGTAAGACCACCGCACAGCAAGCGGCCGCTGATCTTCAGACCTGGAGGAGG
AGATATGAGGGACAATTGGAGAAGTGAATTATATAAATATAAAGTAGTAAAAATTGAACCATTAGGAGTA
GCACCCACCAAGGCAAAGAGAAGAGTGGTGCAGAGAGAAAAAAGAGCAGTGGGAATAGGAGCTTTGTTCC
TTGGGTTCTTGGGAGCAGCAGGAAGCACTATGGGCGCAGCGTCAATGACGCTGACGGTACAGGCCAGACA
ATTATTGTCTGGTATAGTGCAGCAGCAGAACAATTTGCTGAGGGCTATTGAGGCGCAACAGCATCTGTTG
CAACTCACAGTCTGGGGCATCAAGCAGCTCCAGGCAAGAATCCTGGCTGTGGAAAGATACCTAAAGGATC
AACAGCTCCTGGGGATTTGGGGTTGCTCTGGAAAACTCATTTGCACCACTGCTGTGCCTTGGAATGCTAG
TTGGAGTAATAAATCTCTGGAACAGATTTGGAATCACACGACCTGGATGGAGTGGGACAGAGAAATTAAC
AATTACACAAGCTTAATACACTCCTTAATTGAAGAATCGCAAAACCAGCAAGAAAAGAATGAACAAGAAT
TATTGGAATTAGATAAATGGGCAAGTTTGTGGAATTGGTTTAACATAACAAATTGGCTGTGGTATATAAA
ATTATTCATAATGATAGTAGGAGGCTTGGTAGGTTTAAGAATAGTTTTTGCTGTACTTTCTATAGTGAAT
AGAGTTAGGCAGGGATATTCACCATTATCGTTTCAGACCCACCTCCCAACCCCGAGGGGACCCGACAGGC
CCGAAGGAATAGAAGAAGAAGGTGGAGAGAGAGACAGAGACAGATCCATTCGATTAGTGAACGGATCTCG
ACGGTATCGGTTAACTTTTAAAAGAAAAGGGGGGATTGGGGGGTACAGTGCAGGGGAAAGAATAGTAGAC
ATAATAGCAACAGACATACAAACTAAAGAATTACAAAAACAAATTACAAAAATTCAAAATTTTATCGATC
ACGAGACTAGCCTCGAGCTGGCTGCAGTAACGCCATTTTGCAAGGCATGGAAAAATACCAAACCAAGAAT
AGAGAAGTTCAGATCAAGGGCGGGTACATGAAAATAGCTAACGTTGGGCCAAACAGGATATCTGCGGTGA
GCAGTTTCGGCCCCGGCCCGGGGCCAAGAACAGATGGTCACCGCAGTTTCGGCCCCGGCCCGAGGCCAAG
AACAGATGGTCCCCAGATATGGCCCAACCCTCAGCAGTTTCTTAAGACCCATCAGATGTTTCCAGGCTCC
CCCAAGGACCTGAAATGACCCTGCGCCTTATTTGAATTAACCAATCAGCCTGCTTCTCGCTTCTGTTCGC
GCGCTTCTGCTTCCCGAGCTCTATAAAAGAGCTCACAACCCCTCACTCGGCGCGCCAGTCCTCCGACAGA
CTGAGTCGGCCGGTCGAATCAAGCTTATCGATACCGTCGACGGATCCGCTAGCCCGCGGTTCGAAATGGC
AGCTGAGTCATTGCCTTTCTCCTTTGGGACACTGTCCAGCTGGGAGCTGGAAGCCTGGTATGAGGACCTG
CAAGAGGTCCTGTCTTCAGATGAAAATGGGGGTACCTATGTTTCACCTCCTGGAAATGAAGAGGAAGAAT
CAAAAATCTTCACCACTCTTGACCCTGCTTCTCTGGCTTGGCTGACTGAGGAGGAGCCAGAACCAGCAGA
GGTCACAAGCACCTCCCAGAGCCCTCACTCTCCAGATTCCAGTCAGAGCTCCCTGGCTCAGGAGGAAGAG
GAGGAAGACCAAGGGAGAACCAGGAAACGGAAACAGAGTGGTCATTCCCCAGCCCGGGCTGGAAAGCAGC
GCATGAAGGAGAAAGAACAGGAGAATGAAAGGAAAGTGGCACAGCTAGCTGAAGAGAATGAACGGCTCAA
GCAGGAAATCGAGCGCCTGACCAGGGAAGTAGAGGCGACTCGCCGAGCTCTGATTGACCGAATGGTGAAT
CTGCACCAAGCATGAACCGGTCGGATCCCCCGGGCTGCAGGAATTCGAGCATCTTACCGCCATTTATTCC
CATATTTGTTCTGTTTTTCTTGATTTGGGTATACATTTAAATGTTAATAAAACAAAATGGTGGGGCAATC
ATTTACATTTTTAGGGATATGTAATTACTAGTTCAGGTGTATTGCCACAAGACAAACATGTTAAGAAACT
TTCCCGTTATTTACGCTCTGTTCCTGTTAATCAACCTCTGGATTACAAAATTTGTGAAAGATTGACTGAT
ATTCTTAACTATGTTGCTCCTTTTACGCTGTGTGGATATGCTGCTTTAATGCCTCTGTATCATGCTATTG
CTTCCCGTACGGCTTTCGTTTTCTCCTCCTTGTATAAATCCTGGTTGCTGTCTCTTTATGAGGAGTTGTG
GCCCGTTGTCCGTCAACGTGGCGTGGTGTGCTCTGTGTTTGCTGACGCAACCCCCACTGGCTGGGGCATT
GCCACCACCTGTCAACTCCTTTCTGGGACTTTCGCTTTCCCCCTCCCGATCGCCACGGCAGAACTCATCG
CCGCCTGCCTTGCCCGCTGCTGGACAGGGGCTAGGTTGCTGGGCACTGATAATTCCGTGGTGTTGTCGGG
GAAGCTGACGTCCTTTGCAATTCGATATCAAGCTGTACCTTCTAGATGTACAAAAACGTGAGCGCTTCTA
GACCAATGACTTACAAGGCAGCTGTAGATCTTAGCCACTTTTTAAAAGAAAAGGGGGGACTGGAAGGGCT
AATTCACTCCCAACGAAGACAAGATCTGCTTTTTGCTTGTACTGGGTCTCTCTGGTTAGACCAGATCTGA
GCCTGGGAGCTCTCTGGCTAACTAGGGAACCCACTGCTTAAGCCTCAATAAAGCTTGCCTTGAGTGCTTC
AAGTAGTGTGTGCCCGTCTGTTGTGTGACTCTGGTAACTAGAGATCCCTCAGACCCTTTTAGTCAGTGTG
GAAAATCTCTAGCAGTAGTAGTTCATGTCATCTTATTATTCAGTATTTATAACTTGCAAAGAAATGAATA
TCAGAGAGTGAGAGGAACTTGTTTATTGCAGCTTATAATGGTTACAAATAAAGCAATAGCATCACAAATT
TCACAAATAAAGCATTTTTTTCACTGCATTCTAGTTGTGGTTTGTCCAAACTCATCAATGTATCTTATCA
TGTCTGGCTCTAGCTATCCCGCCCCTAACTCCGCCCATCCCGCCCCTAACTCCGCCCAGTTCCGCCCATT
CTCCGCCCCATGGCTGACTAATTTTTTTT
Features (pLannotate 1.2.2; 29 found; start..end, strand, type, name):
     94..112     -  promoter       T7 promoter: promoter for bacteriophage T7 RNA polymerase
    120..275     +  CDS            lacZα (fragment): LacZα fragment of β-galactosidase; lacZ fragment
    280..708     +  rep_origin     f1 ori (sequence partly withheld): f1 bacteriophage origin of replication; arrow indicates direction of (+) strand synthesis
    761..865     +  promoter       AmpR promoter: bla
    866..1726    +  CDS            AmpR: β-lactamase; bla; confers resistance to ampicillin, carbenicillin, and related antibiotics
   1897..2485    +  rep_origin     ori: high-copy-number ColE1/pMB1/pBR322/pUC origin of replication
   2668..2760    +  CDS            lacI (fragment): lac repressor; lacI; The lac repressor binds to the lac operator to inhibit transcription in E. coli. This inhibition can be relieved by adding lactose or isopropyl-β-D-thiogalactopyranoside (IPTG).
   2773..2794    +  protein_bind   CAP binding site: CAP binding activates transcription in the presence of cAMP. E. coli catabolite activator protein
   2809..2839    +  promoter       lac promoter: promoter for the E. coli lac operon
   2847..2863    +  protein_bind   lac operator: The lac repressor binds to the lac operator to inhibit transcription in E. coli. This inhibition can be relieved by adding lactose or isopropyl-β-D-thiogalactopyranoside (IPTG). lac repressor encoded by lacI
   2908..2926    +  promoter       T3 promoter: promoter for bacteriophage T3 RNA polymerase
   2954..3180    +  promoter       RSV promoter: Rous sarcoma virus enhancer/promoter
   3181..3361    +  LTR            5' LTR (truncated): truncated 5' long terminal repeat (LTR) from HIV-1
   3408..3533    +  misc_feature   HIV-1 Ψ: packaging signal of human immunodeficiency virus type 1
   3517..3880    +  CDS            HIV-1 gag (fragment): gag protein from human immunodeficiency virus 1; gag
   4026..4259    +  misc_feature   RRE: The Rev response element (RRE) of HIV-1 allows for Rev-dependent mRNA export from the nucleus to the cytoplasm.
   4636..4736    +  CDS            Rev (fragment): human immunodeficiency virus 1 (HIV-1) Rev protein; rev; enhances nuclear export of unspliced and incompletely spliced viral mRNAs
   4755..4872    +  misc_feature   cPPT/CTS: central polypurine tract and central termination sequence of HIV-1
   4906..5307    +  promoter       SFFV promoter: spleen focus-forming virus long terminal repeat (LTR) promoter
   5317..5340    +  misc_feature   MCS (fragment): pBluescript multiple cloning site
   5365..5871    +  CDS            DDIT3: DDIT3_HUMAN - Also known as CHOP, CHOP10, GADD153. Experimental evidence at protein level: Swiss-Prot protein existence level 1. Multifunctional transcription factor in endoplasmic reticulum (ER) stress response (PubMed:15322075, PubMed:15775988, PubMed:19672300). Plays an essential role in the response to a wide variety of cell stresses and induces cell cycle arrest and apoptosis in response to ER stress (PubMed:15322075, PubMed:15775988). Plays a dual role both as an inhibitor of CCAAT/enhancer-binding protein (C/EBP) function and as an activator of other genes (By similarity). Acts as a dom
   5882..5907    +  misc_feature   MCS (fragment): pBluescript multiple cloning site
   5907..5966    +  CDS            S (fragment): HBSAG_WHV6 - Experimental evidence at transcript level: Swiss-Prot protein existence level 2. The middle envelope protein plays an important role in the budding of the virion. It is involved in the induction of budding in a nucleocapsid independent way. In this process the majority of envelope proteins bud to form subviral lipoprotein particles of 22 nm of diameter that do not contain a nucleocapsid (By similarity). From Woodchuck hepatitis B virus (isolate w64/pWS23) (WHV).
   6098..6501    +  misc_feature   WPRE: woodchuck hepatitis virus posttranscriptional regulatory element
   6559..6618    +  CDS            nef (fragment): NEF_HV1Z2 - Experimental evidence at protein level: Swiss-Prot protein existence level 1. Extracellular Nef protein targets CD4(+) T-lymphocytes for apoptosis by interacting with CXCR4 surface receptors. From Human immunodeficiency virus type 1 group M subtype D (isolate Z2/CDC-Z34) (HIV-1).
   6620..6853    +  LTR            3' LTR (ΔU3): self-inactivating 3' long terminal repeat (LTR) from HIV-1
   6925..7046    +  polyA_signal   SV40 poly(A) signal: SV40 polyadenylation signal
   7065..7086    +  rep_origin     SV40 ori (fragment): SV40 origin of replication
   7086..73      +  rep_origin     SV40 ori (across the origin): SV40 origin of replication
