[The description below was written by a language model from this plasmid's Addgene catalogue record and pLannotate feature annotations shown in this document.]
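Description:
SFFV-DDIT3-Brd 360 is a third-generation-style, self-inactivating HIV-1 lentiviral transfer plasmid built on the SFFV-MCS backbone, carrying the human transcription factor DDIT3 (also known as CHOP or GADD153) together with an assigned DNA barcode. In bacteria it is maintained through a high-copy ColE1/pUC-type origin and selected with ampicillin via the β-lactamase gene. The backbone also retains an f1 origin, lac regulatory and lacZα remnants, T7 and T3 promoters, and SV40 origin sequences.

The viral segment begins with an RSV promoter fused to a truncated 5' LTR, which drives Tat-independent production of the genomic RNA in packaging cells. It is followed by the Ψ packaging signal with a gag fragment, the Rev response element for nuclear export of the unspliced genome, and the cPPT/CTS, which aids nuclear import in transduced cells. Inside this framework, the spleen focus-forming virus (SFFV) LTR promoter, a strong promoter often used in haematopoietic cells, drives the roughly 510 bp DDIT3 coding sequence, which was inserted by restriction cloning between multiple-cloning-site remnants. A WPRE downstream enhances transcript stability and expression. According to the depositor, the barcode sits after the WPRE at an XbaI site, although it is not separately annotated in the feature table. That position would place it within the expressed transcript ahead of the ΔU3 3' LTR, whose deletion inactivates LTR promoter activity after integration. An SV40 polyadenylation signal follows the 3' LTR. No mammalian selection marker or fluorescent reporter is annotated.

The construct belongs to a barcoded transcription factor collection for combinatorial screening in immune cell reprogramming, where the barcode identifies which factor was delivered to a cell.
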