Addgene plasmid #219286: SFFV-DDIT3-Brd 360
Purpose: Transcription factor DDIT3 with a specific barcode assigned.
Depositing lab: Filipe Pereira. Depositing organization: Center for Neuroscience and Cell Biology, University of Coimbra. Publication: A combinatorial transcription factor screening platform for immune cell reprogramming. Kurochkin I, Altman AR, Caiado I, Pertiga-Cabral D, Halitzki E, Minaeva M, Zimmermannova O, Henriques-Oliveira L, Klein D, Nair M, Oliveira D, Cajal LR, Knittel R, Feick C, Ringner M, Martin M, Cirovic B, Pires CF, Rosa FF, Sitnicka E, Theis FJ, Pereira CF. Cell Syst. 2026 Jan 21;17(1):101457. doi: 10.1016/j.cels.2025.101457. Epub 2026 Jan 14. PubMed 41539305.
Backbone
  Vector backbone: SFFV-MCS
  Backbone size w/o insert (bp): 6638
  Vector type: Lentiviral
Growth in bacteria
  Bacterial resistance: Ampicillin, 100 μg/mL
  Growth temperature: 37°C
  Growth strain: NEB Stable
  Copy number: High Copy
Gene/Insert
  Gene/Insert name: DDIT3
  Species: H. sapiens (human)
  Insert size (bp): 510
  Entrez Gene: DDIT3 (a.k.a. AltDDIT3, C/EBPzeta, CEBPZ, CHOP, CHOP-10, CHOP10, GADD153)
  Promoter: The spleen focus-forming virus (SFFV) promoter
  Cloning method: Restriction Enzyme; 5′ cloning site Bsp119I (not destroyed); 3′ cloning site BstHI (not destroyed)
Terms and licenses: Academic/Nonprofit Terms; Industry Terms: Not Available to Industry
Depositor comments: Barcode sequence cloned into XbaI restriction site. Design of plasmid is as follows: SFFV-[TF sequence]-WPRE-[Barcode sequence].
How to cite: SFFV-DDIT3-Brd 360 was a gift from Filipe Pereira (Addgene plasmid # 219286 ; http://n2t.net/addgene:219286 ; RRID:Addgene_219286)
