>Addgene plasmid #219286 | SFFV-DDIT3-Brd 360 | depositor partial sequence | sequence record 428338 | TF ORF
ATGGCAGCTGAGTCATTGCCTTTCTCCTTTGGGACACTGTCCAGCTGGGAGCTGGAAGCCTGGTATGAGG
ACCTGCAAGAGGTCCTGTCTTCAGATGAAAATGGGGGTACCTATGTTTCACCTCCTGGAAATGAAGAGGA
AGAATCAAAAATCTTCACCACTCTTGACCCTGCTTCTCTGGCTTGGCTGACTGAGGAGGAGCCAGAACCA
GCAGAGGTCACAAGCACCTCCCAGAGCCCTCACTCTCCAGATTCCAGTCAGAGCTCCCTGGCTCAGGAGG
AAGAGGAGGAAGACCAAGGGAGAACCAGGAAACGGAAACAGAGTGGTCATTCCCCAGCCCGGGCTGGAAA
GCAGCGCATGAAGGAGAAAGAACAGGAGAATGAAAGGAAAGTGGCACAGCTAGCTGAAGAGAATGAACGG
CTCAAGCAGGAAATCGAGCGCCTGACCAGGGAAGTAGAGGCGACTCGCCGAGCTCTGATTGACCGAATGG
TGAATCTGCACCAAGCATGA
