>Addgene plasmid #219286 | SFFV-DDIT3-Brd 360 | depositor partial sequence | sequence record 428339 | Barcode sequence
TGTACAAAAACGTGAGCGCT
